Addgene plasmid #182736: pAAV-CamKII-Cre
Purpose: Cre expression under the control of CamKII promoter
Depositing lab: Janelia Viral Tools. Depositing organization: HHMI, Janelia Research Campus.
Backbone
  Vector backbone: pAAV
  Backbone size w/o insert (bp): 5357
  Total vector size (bp): 6413
  Vector type: AAV
Growth in bacteria
  Bacterial resistance: Ampicillin, 100 μg/mL
  Growth temperature: 37°C
  Growth strain: NEB Stable
  Growth instructions: Grow for minimum time necessary. Do not store colonies on plate.
  Copy number: High Copy
Gene/Insert
  Gene/Insert name: Cre
  Insert size (bp): 1056
  Promoter: CamKII
  Cloning method: Unknown
  Sequencing primers: 5′ N/A; 3′ N/A
Resource information
  A portion of this plasmid was derived from a plasmid made by: Kimberly Ritola, Albert Lee, Karel Svoboda
Terms and licenses: Academic/Nonprofit Terms; Industry Terms: Not Available to Industry
How to cite: pAAV-CamKII-Cre was a gift from Janelia Viral Tools (Addgene plasmid # 182736 ; http://n2t.net/addgene:182736 ; RRID:Addgene_182736)
