[The description below was written by a language model from this plasmid's Addgene catalogue record and pLannotate feature annotations shown in this document.]
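Description:
pAAV-CamKII-Cre is an adeno-associated virus transfer plasmid built on a pAAV backbone and designed to deliver Cre recombinase under a neuron-restricted promoter. The catalogue lists it at about 6.4 kb, consistent with the 6,402 nt sequenced record. It is maintained in E. coli as a high-copy plasmid through a ColE1/pUC-type origin and selected with ampicillin via the β-lactamase gene and its own promoter. An f1 phage origin and small remnants of the pBR322 bom and rop regions are also present in the backbone. The recommended recombination-deficient host strain reflects the tendency of AAV inverted terminal repeats to rearrange in bacteria. In the annotation the 3′ AAV2 ITR is detected as a complete element, whereas the 5′ ITR is recognised only as two short fragments. This may reflect how difficult these hairpin repeats are to sequence and annotate rather than a real truncation, but the record does not settle this.

Between the ITRs lies a single expression cassette. The mouse CaMKIIα promoter (roughly 1.3 kb) drives the bacteriophage P1 Cre coding sequence, followed by a WPRE to boost transcript stability and expression and a human growth hormone polyadenylation signal. No fluorescent reporter or epitope tag is annotated, so Cre is apparently expressed on its own. The ITRs allow the cassette to be packaged into recombinant AAV particles when rep/cap and helper functions are supplied in trans. The CaMKIIα promoter is commonly used to bias expression toward excitatory forebrain neurons. The resulting virus is therefore suited to recombining loxP-flanked alleles or activating Cre-dependent (floxed-stop or inverted DIO/FLEX) transgenes in those cells, in reporter animals or alongside co-injected Cre-dependent vectors.
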