Features (pLannotate 1.2.2; 14 found; start..end, strand, type, name):
     12..39      +  repeat_region  AAV2 ITR (fragment): inverted terminal repeat of adeno-associated virus serotype 2 inverted
     68..95      +  repeat_region  AAV2 ITR (fragment): inverted terminal repeat of adeno-associated virus serotype 2 inverted
    149..1437    +  promoter       CaMKII promoter: promoter for the mouse calcium/calmodulin-dependent kinase II α subunit
   1488..2513    +  CDS            cre: RECR_BPP1 - Experimental evidence at protein level: Swiss-Prot protein existence level 1. Catalyzes site-specific recombination between two 34-base- pair LOXP sites. Its role is to maintain the phage genome as a monomeric unit-copy plasmid in the lysogenic state. From Escherichia phage P1 (Bacteriophage P1).
   2529..3117    +  misc_feature   WPRE: woodchuck hepatitis virus posttranscriptional regulatory element
   3149..3625    +  polyA_signal   hGH poly(A) signal: human growth hormone polyadenylation signal
   3665..3805    +  repeat_region  AAV2 ITR: inverted terminal repeat of adeno-associated virus serotype 2 inverted
   3810..3861    -  misc_feature   bom (fragment): basis of mobility region from pBR322
   3880..4335    +  rep_origin     f1 ori (sequence partly withheld): f1 bacteriophage origin of replication; arrow indicates direction of (+) strand synthesis
   4336..4385    -  misc_feature   bom (fragment): basis of mobility region from pBR322
   4487..4522    -  CDS            rop (fragment): Rop protein, which maintains plasmids at low copy number; rop
   4617..4721    +  promoter       AmpR promoter: bla
   4722..5582    +  CDS            AmpR: β-lactamase; bla; confers resistance to ampicillin, carbenicillin, and related antibiotics
   5753..6341    +  rep_origin     ori: high-copy-number ColE1/pMB1/pBR322/pUC origin of replication
>Addgene plasmid #182736 | pAAV-CamKII-Cre | addgene full sequence | sequence record 360589 | Addgene NGS Result
CCTGCAGGCAGCTGCGCGCTCGCTCGCTCACTGAGGCCGCCCGGGCGTCGGGCGACCTTTGGTCGCCCGG
CCTCAGTGAGCGAGCGAGCGCGCAGAGAGGGAGTGGCCAACTCCATCACTAGGGGTTCCTGCGGCCGCAC
GCGTTTAACATTATGGCCTTAGGTCACTTCATCTCCATGGGGTTCTTCTTCTGATTTTCTAGAAAATGAG
ATGGGGGTGCAGAGAGCTTCCTCAGTGACCTGCCCAGGGTCACATCAGAAATGTCAGAGCTAGAACTTGA
ACTCAGATTACTAATCTTAAATTCCATGCCTTGGGGGCATGCAAGTACGATATACAGAAGGAGTGAACTC
ATTAGGGCAGATGACCAATGAGTTTAGGAAAGAAGAGTCCAGGGCAGGGTACATCTACACCACCCGCCCA
GCCCTGGGTGAGTCCAGCCACGTTCACCTCATTATAGTTGCCTCTCTCCAGTCCTACCTTGACGGGAAGC
ACAAGCAGAAACTGGGACAGGAGCCCCAGGAGACCAAATCTTCATGGTCCCTCTGGGAGGATGGGTGGGG
AGAGCTGTGGCAGAGGCCTCAGGAGGGGCCCTGCTGCTCAGTGGTGACAGATAGGGGTGAGAAAGCAGAC
AGAGTCATTCCGTCAGCATTCTGGGTCTGTTTGGTACTTCTTCTCACGCTAAGGTGGCGGTGTGATATGC
ACAATGGCTAAAAAGCAGGGAGAGCTGGAAAGAAACAAGGACAGAGACAGAGGCCAAGTCAACCAGACCA
ATTCCCAGAGGAAGCAAAGAAACCATTACAGAGACTACAAGGGGGAAGGGAAGGAGAGATGAATTAGCTT
CCCCTGTAAACCTTAGAACCCAGCTGTTGCCAGGGCAACGGGGCAATACCTGTCTCTTCAGAGGAGATGA
AGTTGCCAGGGTAACTACATCCTGTCTTTCTCAAGGACCATCCCAGAATGTGGCACCCACTAGCCGTTAC
CATAGCAACTGCCTCTTTGCCCCACTTAATCCCATCCCGTCTGTTAAAAGGGCCCTATAGTTGGAGGTGG
GGGAGGTAGGAAGAGCGATGATCACTTGTGGACTAAGTTTGTTCGCATCCCCTTCTCCAACCCCCTCAGT
ACATCACCCTGGGGGAACAGGGTCCACTTGCTCCTGGGCCCACACAGTCCTGCAGTATTGTGTATATAAG
GCCAGGGCAAAGAGGAGCAGGTTTTAAAGTGAAAGGCAGGCAGGTGTTGGGGAGGCAGTTACCGGGGCAA
CGGGAACAGGGCGTTTCGGAGGTGGTTGCCATGGGGACCTGGATGCTGACGAAGGCTCGCGAGGCTGTGA
GCAGCCACAGTGCCCTGCTCAGAAGCCCCAAGCTCGTCAGTCAAGCCGGTTCTCCGTTTGCACTCAGGAG
CACGGGCAGGCGAGTGGCCCCTAGTTCTGGGGGCAGCTCTAGAGCGGTACCGGATCCACCATGGTGCCCA
AGAAGAAGAGGAAAGTCTCCAACCTGCTGACTGTGCACCAAAACCTGCCTGCCCTCCCTGTGGATGCCAC
CTCTGATGAAGTCAGGAAGAACCTGATGGACATGTTCAGGGACAGGCAGGCCTTCTCTGAACACACCTGG
AAGATGCTCCTGTCTGTGTGCAGATCCTGGGCTGCCTGGTGCAAGCTGAACAACAGGAAATGGTTCCCTG
CTGAACCTGAGGATGTGAGGGACTACCTCCTGTACCTGCAAGCCAGAGGCCTGGCTGTGAAGACCATCCA
ACAGCACCTGGGCCAGCTCAACATGCTGCACAGGAGATCTGGCCTGCCTCGCCCTTCTGACTCCAATGCT
GTGTCCCTGGTGATGAGGAGAATCAGAAAGGAGAATGTGGATGCTGGGGAGAGAGCCAAGCAGGCCCTGG
CCTTTGAACGCACTGACTTTGACCAAGTCAGATCCCTGATGGAGAACTCTGACAGATGCCAGGACATCAG
GAACCTGGCCTTCCTGGGCATTGCCTACAACACCCTGCTGCGCATTGCCGAAATTGCCAGAATCAGAGTG
AAGGACATCTCCCGCACCGATGGTGGGAGAATGCTGATCCACATTGGCAGGACCAAGACCCTGGTGTCCA
CAGCTGGTGTGGAGAAGGCCCTGTCCCTGGGGGTTACCAAGCTGGTGGAGAGATGGATCTCTGTGTCTGG
TGTGGCTGATGACCCCAACAACTACCTGTTCTGCCGGGTCAGAAAGAATGGTGTGGCTGCCCCTTCTGCC
ACCTCCCAACTGTCCACCCGGGCCCTGGAAGGGATCTTTGAGGCCACCCACCGCCTGATCTATGGTGCCA
AGGATGACTCTGGGCAGAGATACCTGGCCTGGTCTGGCCACTCTGCCAGAGTGGGTGCTGCCAGGGACAT
GGCCAGGGCTGGTGTGTCCATCCCTGAAATCATGCAGGCTGGTGGCTGGACCAATGTGAACATTGTGATG
AACTACATCAGAAACCTGGACTCTGAGACTGGGGCCATGGTGAGGCTGCTCGAGGATGGGGACTGAAAGC
TTATCGATAATCAACCTCTGGATTACAAAATTTGTGAAAGATTGACTGGTATTCTTAACTATGTTGCTCC
TTTTACGCTATGTGGATACGCTGCTTTAATGCCTTTGTATCATGCTATTGCTTCCCGTATGGCTTTCATT
TTCTCCTCCTTGTATAAATCCTGGTTGCTGTCTCTTTATGAGGAGTTGTGGCCCGTTGTCAGGCAACGTG
GCGTGGTGTGCACTGTGTTTGCTGACGCAACCCCCACTGGTTGGGGCATTGCCACCACCTGTCAGCTCCT
TTCCGGAACTTTCGCTTTCCCCCTCCCTATTGCCACGGCGGAACTCATCGCCGCCTGCCTTGCCCGCTGC
TGGACAGGGGCTCGGCTGTTGGGCACTGACAATTCCGTGGTGTTGTCGGGGAAATCATCGTCCTTTCCTT
GGCTGCTCGCCTATGTTGCCACCTGGATTCTGCGCGGGACGTCCTTCTGCTACGTCCCTTCGGCCCTCAA
TCCAGCGGACCTTCCTTCCCGCGGCCTGCTGCCGGCTCTGCGGCCTCTTCCGCGTCTTCGCCTTCGCCCT
CAGACGAGTCGGATCTCCCTTTGGGCCGCCTCCCCGCATCGATACCGAGCGCTGCTCGAGAGATCTACGG
GTGGCATCCCTGTGACCCCTCCCCAGTGCCTCTCCTGGCCCTGGAAGTTGCCACTCCAGTGCCCACCAGC
CTTGTCCTAATAAAATTAAGTTGCATCATTTTGTCTGACTAGGTGTCCTTCTATAATATTATGGGGTGGA
GGGGGGTGGTATGGAGCAAGGGGCAAGTTGGGAAGACAACCTGTAGGGCCTGCGGGGTCTATTGGGAACC
AAGCTGGAGTGCAGTGGCACAATCTTGGCTCACTGCAATCTCCGCCTCCTGGGTTCAAGCGATTCTCCTG
CCTCAGCCTCCCGAGTTGTTGGGATTCCAGGCATGCATGACCAGGCTCAGCTAATTTTTGTTTTTTTGGT
AGAGACGGGGTTTCACCATATTGGCCAGGCTGGTCTCCAACTCCTAATCTCAGGTGATCTACCCACCTTG
GCCTCCCAAATTGCTGGGATTACAGGCGTGAACCACTGCTCCCTTCCCTGTCCTTCTGATTTTGTAGGTA
ACCACGTGCGGACCGAGCGGCCGCAGGAACCCCTAGTGATGGAGTTGGCCACTCCCTCTCTGCGCGCTCG
CTCGCTCACTGAGGCCGGGCGACCAAAGGTCGCCCGACGCCCGGGCTTTGCCCGGGCGGCCTCAGTGAGC
GAGCGAGCGCGCAGCTGCCTGCAGGGGCGCCTGATGCGGTATTTTCTCCTTACGCATCTGTGCGGTATTT
CACACCGCATA
[95 nt withheld, positions 3862-3956]
T
[46 nt withheld, positions 3958-4003]
C
[141 nt withheld, positions 4005-4145]
CCTTTGACGTTGGAGTCCACGTTCTTT
[37 nt withheld, positions 4173-4209]
ACTCTATCTCGGGCTATTCTTTTGATTTATAAGGGATTTTGCCGATTTCGGTCTATTGGTTAAAAAATGA
GCTGATTTAACAAAAATTTAACGCGAATTTTAACAAAATATTAACGTTTACAATTTTATGGTGCACTCTC
AGTACAATCTGCTCTGATGCCGCATAGTTAAGCCAGCCCCGACACCCGCCAACACCCGCTGACGCGCCCT
GACGGGCTTGTCTGCTCCCGGCATCCGCTTACAGACAAGCTGTGACCGTCTCCGGGAGCTGCATGTGTCA
GAGGTTTTCACCGTCATCACCGAAACGCGCGAGACGAAAGGGCCTCGTGATACGCCTATTTTTATAGGTT
AATGTCATGATAATAATGGTTTCTTAGACGTCAGGTGGCACTTTTCGGGGAAATGTGCGCGGAACCCCTA
TTTGTTTATTTTTCTAAATACATTCAAATATGTATCCGCTCATGAGACAATAACCCTGATAAATGCTTCA
ATAATATTGAAAAAGGAAGAGTATGAGTATTCAACATTTCCGTGTCGCCCTTATTCCCTTTTTTGCGGCA
TTTTGCCTTCCTGTTTTTGCTCACCCAGAAACGCTGGTGAAAGTAAAAGATGCTGAAGATCAGTTGGGTG
CACGAGTGGGTTACATCGAACTGGATCTCAACAGCGGTAAGATCCTTGAGAGTTTTCGCCCCGAAGAACG
TTTTCCAATGATGAGCACTTTTAAAGTTCTGCTATGTGGCGCGGTATTATCCCGTATTGACGCCGGGCAA
GAGCAACTCGGTCGCCGCATACACTATTCTCAGAATGACTTGGTTGAGTACTCACCAGTCACAGAAAAGC
ATCTTACGGATGGCATGACAGTAAGAGAATTATGCAGTGCTGCCATAACCATGAGTGATAACACTGCGGC
CAACTTACTTCTGACAACGATCGGAGGACCGAAGGAGCTAACCGCTTTTTTGCACAACATGGGGGATCAT
GTAACTCGCCTTGATCGTTGGGAACCGGAGCTGAATGAAGCCATACCAAACGACGAGCGTGACACCACGA
TGCCTGTAGCAATGGCAACAACGTTGCGCAAACTATTAACTGGCGAACTACTTACTCTAGCTTCCCGGCA
ACAATTAATAGACTGGATGGAGGCGGATAAAGTTGCAGGACCACTTCTGCGCTCGGCCCTTCCGGCTGGC
TGGTTTATTGCTGATAAATCTGGAGCCGGTGAGCGTGGGTCTCGCGGTATCATTGCAGCACTGGGGCCAG
ATGGTAAGCCCTCCCGTATCGTAGTTATCTACACGACGGGGAGTCAGGCAACTATGGATGAACGAAATAG
ACAGATCGCTGAGATAGGTGCCTCACTGATTAAGCATTGGTAACTGTCAGACCAAGTTTACTCATATATA
CTTTAGATTGATTTAAAACTTCATTTTTAATTTAAAAGGATCTAGGTGAAGATCCTTTTTGATAATCTCA
TGACCAAAATCCCTTAACGTGAGTTTTCGTTCCACTGAGCGTCAGACCCCGTAGAAAAGATCAAAGGATC
TTCTTGAGATCCTTTTTTTCTGCGCGTAATCTGCTGCTTGCAAACAAAAAAACCACCGCTACCAGCGGTG
GTTTGTTTGCCGGATCAAGAGCTACCAACTCTTTTTCCGAAGGTAACTGGCTTCAGCAGAGCGCAGATAC
CAAATACTGTTCTTCTAGTGTAGCCGTAGTTAGGCCACCACTTCAAGAACTCTGTAGCACCGCCTACATA
CCTCGCTCTGCTAATCCTGTTACCAGTGGCTGCTGCCAGTGGCGATAAGTCGTGTCTTACCGGGTTGGAC
TCAAGACGATAGTTACCGGATAAGGCGCAGCGGTCGGGCTGAACGGGGGGTTCGTGCACACAGCCCAGCT
TGGAGCGAACGACCTACACCGAACTGAGATACCTACAGCGTGAGCTATGAGAAAGCGCCACGCTTCCCGA
AGGGAGAAAGGCGGACAGGTATCCGGTAAGCGGCAGGGTCGGAACAGGAGAGCGCACGAGGGAGCTTCCA
GGGGGAAACGCCTGGTATCTTTATAGTCCTGTCGGGTTTCGCCACCTCTGACTTGAGCGTCGATTTTTGT
GATGCTCGTCAGGGGGGCGGAGCCTATGGAAAAACGCCAGCAACGCGGCCTTTTTACGGTTCCTGGCCTT
TTGCTGGCCTTTTGCTCACATGT
